>Addgene plasmid #143395 | TFORF0337 | addgene full sequence | sequence record 353510 | Addgene NGS Result
GGCTCCGGTGCCCGTCAGTGGGCAGAGCGCACATCGCCCACAGTCCCCGAGAAGTTGGGGGGAGGGGTCG
GCAATTGAACCGGTGCCTAGAGAAGGTGGCGCGGGGTAAACTGGGAAAGTGATGTCGTGTACTGGCTCCG
CCTTTTTCCCGAGGGTGGGGGAGAACCGTATATAAGTGCAGTAGTCGCCGTGAACGTTCTTTTTCGCAAC
GGGTTTGCCGCCAGAACACAGGTAAGTGCCGTGTGTGGTTCCCGCGGGCCTGGCCTCTTTACGGGTTATG
GCCCTTGCGTGCCTTGAATTACTTCCACCTGGCTGCAGTACGTGATTCTTGATCCCGAGCTTCGGGTTGG
AAGTGGGTGGGAGAGTTCGAGGCCTTGCGCTTAAGGAGCCCCTTCGCCTCGTGCTTGAGTTGAGGCCTGG
CCTGGGCGCTGGGGCCGCCGCGTGCGAATCTGGTGGCACCTTCGCGCCTGTCTCGCTGCTTTCGATAAGT
CTCTAGCCATTTAAAATTTTTGATGACCTGCTGCGACGCTTTTTTTCTGGCAAGATAGTCTTGTAAATGC
GGGCCAAGATCTGCACACTGGTATTTCGGTTTTTGGGGCCGCGGGCGGCGACGGGGCCCGTGCGTCCCAG
CGCACATGTTCGGCGAGGCGGGGCCTGCGAGCGCGGCCACCGAGAATCGGACGGGGGTAGTCTCAAGCTG
GCCGGCCTGCTCTGGTGCCTGGCCTCGCGCCGCCGTGTATCGCCCCGCCCTGGGCGGCAAGGCTGGCCCG
GTCGGCACCAGTTGCGTGAGCGGAAAGATGGCCGCTTCCCGGCCCTGCTGCAGGGAGCTCAAAATGGAGG
ACGCGGCGCTCGGGAGAGCGGGCGGGTGAGTCACCCACACAAAGGAAAAGGGCCTTTCCGTCCTCAGCCG
TCGCTTCATGTGACTCCACGGAGTACCGGGCGCCGTCCAGGCACCTCGATTAGTTCTCGAGCTTTTGGAG
TACGTCGTCTTTAGGTTGGGGGGAGGGGTTTTATGCGATGGAGTTTCCCCACACTGAGTGGGTGGAGACT
GAAGTTAGGCCAGCTTGGCACTTGATGTAATTCTCCTTGGAATTTGCCCTTTTTGAGTTTGGATCTTGGT
TCATTCTCAAGCCTCAGACAGTGGTTCAAAGTTTTTTTCTTCCATTTCAGGTGTCGTGAGGCTAGCACCG
CCACCATGAAGAGCGAAGACTATCCCCATGAAACTATGGCGCCGGATATCCACGAAGAACGGCAATATCG
CTGCGAAGACTGTGACCAGCTCTTTGAATCTAAGGCTGAACTAGCAGATCACCAAAAGTTTCCATGCAGT
ACTCCTCACTCAGCATTTTCAATGGTTGAAGAGGACTTTCAGCAAAAACTCGAAAGCGAGAATGATCTCC
AAGAGATACACACGATCCAGGAGTGTAAGGAATGTGACCAAGTTTTTCCTGATTTGCAAAGCCTGGAGAA
ACACATGCTGTCACATACTGAAGAGAGGGAATACAAGTGTGATCAGTGTCCCAAGGCATTTAACTGGAAG
TCCAATTTAATTCGCCACCAGATGTCACATGACAGTGGAAAGCACTATGAATGTGAAAACTGTGCCAAGG
TTTTCACGGACCCTAGCAACCTTCAGCGGCACATTCGCTCTCAGCATGTCGGTGCCCGGGCCCATGCATG
CCCGGAGTGTGGCAAAACGTTTGCCACTTCGTCGGGCCTCAAACAACACAAGCACATCCACAGCAGTGTG
AAGCCCTTTATCTGTGAGGTCTGCCATAAATCCTATACTCAGTTTTCAAACCTTTGCCGTCATAAGCGCA
TGCATGCTGATTGCAGAACCCAAATCAAGTGCAAAGACTGTGGACAAATGTTCAGCACTACGTCTTCCTT
AAATAAACACAGGAGGTTTTGTGAGGGCAAGAACCATTTTGCGGCAGGTGGATTTTTTGGCCAAGGCATT
TCACTTCCTGGAACCCCAGCTATGGATAAAACGTCCATGGTTAATATGAGTCATGCCAACCCGGGCCTTG
CTGACTATTTTGGCGCCAATAGGCATCCTGCTGGTCTTACCTTTCCAACAGCTCCTGGATTTTCTTTTAG
CTTCCCTGGTCTGTTTCCTTCCGGCTTGTACCACAGGCCTCCTTTGATACCTGCTAGTTCTCCTGTTAAA
GGACTATCAAGTACTGAACAGACAAACAAAAGTCAAAGTCCCCTCATGACACATCCTCAGATACTGCCAG
CTACACAGGATATTTTGAAGGCACTATCTAAACACCCATCTGTAGGGGACAATAAGCCAGTGGAGCTCCA
GCCCGAGAGGTCCTCTGAAGAGAGGCCCTTTGAGAAAATCAGTGACCAGTCAGAGAGTAGTGACCTTGAT
GATGTCAGTACACCAAGTGGCAGTGACCTGGAAACAACCTCGGGCTCTGATCTGGAAAGTGACATTGAAA
GTGATAAAGAGAAATTTAAAGAAAATGGTAAAATGTTCAAAGACAAAGTAAGCCCTCTTCAGAATCTGGC
TTCAATAAATAATAAGAAAGAATACAGCAATCATTCCATTTTCTCACCATCTTTAGAGGAGCAGACTGCG
GTGTCAGGAGCTGTGAATGATTCTATAAAGGCTATTGCTTCTATTGCTGAAAAATACTTTGGTTCAACAG
GACTGGTGGGGCTGCAAGACAAAAAAGTTGGAGCTTTACCTTACCCTTCCATGTTTCCCCTCCCATTTTT
TCCAGCATTCTCTCAATCAATGTACCCATTTCCTGATAGAGACTTGAGATCGTTACCTTTGAAAATGGAA
CCCCAATCACCAGGTGAAGTAAAGAAACTGCAGAAGGGCAGCTCTGAGTCCCCCTTTGATCTCACCACTA
AGCGAAAGGATGAGAAGCCCTTGACTCCAGTCCCCTCCAAGCCTCCAGTGACACCTGCCACAAGCCAAGA
CCAGCCCCTGGATCTAAGTATGGGCAGTAGGAGTAGAGCCAGTGGGACAAAGCTGACTGAGCCTCGAAAA
AACCACGTGTTTGGGGGAAAAAAAGGAAGCAACGTCGAATCAAGACCTGCTTCAGATGGTTCCTTGCAGC
ATGCAAGACCCACTCCTTTCTTTATGGACCCTATTTACAGAGTAGAGAAAAGAAAACTAACTGACCCACT
TGAAGCTTTAAAAGAGAAATACTTGAGGCCTTCTCCAGGATTCTTGTTTCACCCACAATTCCAACTGCCT
GATCAGAGAACTTGGATGTCAGCTATTGAAAACATGGCAGAAAAGCTAGAGAGCTTCAGTGCCCTGAAAC
CTGAGGCCAGTGAGCTCTTACAGTCAGTGCCCTCTATGTTCAACTTCAGGGCGCCTCCCAATGCCCTGCC
AGAGAACCTTCTGCGGAAGGGAAAGGAGCGCTATACCTGCAGATACTGTGGCAAGATTTTTCCAAGGTCT
GCAAACCTAACACGGCACTTGAGAACCCACACAGGAGAGCAGCCTTACAGATGCAAATACTGTGACAGAT
CATTTAGCATATCTTCTAACTTGCAAAGGCATGTTCGCAACATCCACAATAAAGAGAAGCCATTTAAGTG
TCACTTATGTGATAGGTGTTTTGGTCAACAAACCAATTTAGACAGACACCTAAAGAAACATGAGAATGGG
AACATGTCCGGTACAGCAACATCGTCGCCTCATTCTGAACTGGAAAGTACAGGTGCGATTCTGGATGACA
AAGAAGATGCTTACTTCACAGAAATTCGAAATTTCATTGGGAACAGCAACCATGGCAGCCAATCTCCCAG
GAATGTGGAGGAGAGAATGAATGGCAGTCATTTTAAAGATGAAAAGGCTTTGGTGACCAGTCAAAATTCA
GACTTGCTGGATGATGAAGAAGTTGAAGATGAGGTGTTGTTAGATGAGGAGGATGAAGACAATGATATTA
CTGGAAAAACAGGAAAGGAACCAGTGACAAGTAATTTACATGAAGGAAACCCTGAGGATGACTATGAAGA
AACCAGTGCCCTGGAGATGAGTTGCAAGACATCCCCAGTGAGGTATAAAGAGGAAGAATATAAAAGTGGA
CTTTCTGCTCTAGATCATATAAGGCACTTCACAGATAGCCTCAAAATGAGGAAAATGGAAGATAATCAAT
ATTCTGAAGCTGAGCTGTCTTCTTTTAGTACTTCCCATGTGCCAGAGGAACTTAAGCAGCCGTTACACAG
AAAGTCCAAATCGCAGGCATATGCTATGATGCTGTCACTGTCTGACAAGGAGTCCCTCCATTCTACATCC
CACAGTTCTTCCAACGTGTGGCACAGTATGGCCAGGGCTGCGGCGGAATCCAGTGCTATCCAGTCCATAA
GCCACGTATAGTAATGAACTAGTCCGTAACTTGAAAGTATTTCGATTTCTTGGCTTTATATATCTTGTGG
AAAGGACGATAATACCCATGCGGTACACCCTGCACGCGTTAAGTCGACAATCAACCTCTGGATTACAAAA
TTTGTGAAAGATTGACTGGTATTCTTAACTATGTTGCTCCTTTTACGCTATGTGGATACGCTGCTTTAAT
GCCTTTGTATCATGCTATTGCTTCCCGTATGGCTTTCATTTTCTCCTCCTTGTATAAATCCTGGTTGCTG
TCTCTTTATGAGGAGTTGTGGCCCGTTGTCAGGCAACGTGGCGTGGTGTGCACTGTGTTTGCTGACGCAA
CCCCCACTGGTTGGGGCATTGCCACCACCTGTCAGCTCCTTTCCGGGACTTTCGCTTTCCCCCTCCCTAT
TGCCACGGCGGAACTCATCGCCGCCTGCCTTGCCCGCTGCTGGACAGGGGCTCGGCTGTTGGGCACTGAC
AATTCCGTGGTGTTGTCGGGGAAATCATCGTCCTTTCCTTGGCTGCTCGCCTGTGTTGCCACCTGGATTC
TGCGCGGGACGTCCTTCTGCTACGTCCCTTCGGCCCTCAATCCAGCGGACCTTCCTTCCCGCGGCCTGCT
GCCGGCTCTGCGGCCTCTTCCGCGTCTTCGCCTTCGCCCTCAGACGAGTCGGATCTCCCTTTGGGCCGCC
TCCCCGCGTCGACTTTAAGACCAATGACTTACAAGGCAGCTGTAGATCTTAGCCACTTTTTAAAAGAAAA
GGGGGGACTGGAAGGGCTAATTCACTCCCAACGAAGACAAGATCTGCTTTTTGCTTGTACTGGGTCTCTC
TGGTTAGACCAGATCTGAGCCTGGGAGCTCTCTGGCTAACTAGGGAACCCACTGCTTAAGCCTCAATAAA
GCTTGCCTTGAGTGCTTCAAGTAGTGTGTGCCCGTCTGTTGTGTGACTCTGGTAACTAGAGATCCCTCAG
ACCCTTTTAGTCAGTGTGGAAAATCTCTAGCAGTACGTATAGTAGTTCATGTCATCTTATTATTCAGTAT
TTATAACTTGCAAAGAAATGAATATCAGAGAGTGAGAGGAACTTGTTTATTGCAGCTTATAATGGTTACA
AATAAAGCAATAGCATCACAAATTTCACAAATAAAGCATTTTTTTCACTGCATTCTAGTTGTGGTTTGTC
CAAACTCATCAATGTATCTTATCATGTCTGGCTCTAGCTATCCCGCCCCTAACTCCGCCCATCCCGCCCC
TAACTCCGCCCAGTTCCGCCCATTCTCCGCCCCATGGCTGACTAATTTTTTTTATTTATGCAGAGGCCGA
GGCCGCCTCGGCCTCTGAGCTATTCCAGAAGTAGTGAGGAGGCTTTTTTGGAGGCCTAGGGACGTACCCA
ATTCGCCCTATAGTGAGTCGTATTACGCGCGCTCACTGGCCGTCGTTTTACAACGTCGTGACTGGGAAAA
CCCTGGCGTTACCCAACTTAATCGCCTTGCAGCACATCCCCCTTTCGCCAGCTGGCGTAATAGCGAAGAG
GCCCGCACCGATCGCCCTTCCCAACAGTTGCGCAGCCTGAATGGCGAATGGG
[124 nt withheld, positions 5933-6056]
C
[91 nt withheld, positions 6058-6148]
A
[49 nt withheld, positions 6150-6198]
CCTTTGACGTTGGAGTCCACGTTCTTT
[37 nt withheld, positions 6226-6262]
ACCCTATCTCGGTCTATTCTTTTGATTTATAAGGGATTTTGCCGATTTCGGCCTATTGGTTAAAAAATGA
GCTGATTTAACAAAAATTTAACGCGAATTTTAACAAAATATTAACGCTTACAATTTAGGTGGCACTTTTC
GGGGAAATGTGCGCGGAACCCCTATTTGTTTATTTTTCTAAATACATTCAAATATGTATCCGCTCATGAG
ACAATAACCCTGATAAATGCTTCAATAATATTGAAAAAGGAAGAGTATGAGTATTCAACATTTCCGTGTC
GCCCTTATTCCCTTTTTTGCGGCATTTTGCCTTCCTGTTTTTGCTCACCCAGAAACGCTGGTGAAAGTAA
AAGATGCTGAAGATCAGTTGGGTGCACGAGTGGGTTACATCGAACTGGATCTCAACAGCGGTAAGATCCT
TGAGAGTTTTCGCCCCGAAGAACGTTTTCCAATGATGAGCACTTTTAAAGTTCTGCTATGTGGCGCGGTA
TTATCCCGTATTGACGCCGGGCAAGAGCAACTCGGTCGCCGCATACACTATTCTCAGAATGACTTGGTTG
AGTACTCACCAGTCACAGAAAAGCATCTTACGGATGGCATGACAGTAAGAGAATTATGCAGTGCTGCCAT
AACCATGAGTGATAACACTGCGGCCAACTTACTTCTGACAACGATCGGAGGACCGAAGGAGCTAACCGCT
TTTTTGCACAACATGGGGGATCATGTAACTCGCCTTGATCGTTGGGAACCGGAGCTGAATGAAGCCATAC
CAAACGACGAGCGTGACACCACGATGCCTGTAGCAATGGCAACAACGTTGCGCAAACTATTAACTGGCGA
ACTACTTACTCTAGCTTCCCGGCAACAATTAATAGACTGGATGGAGGCGGATAAAGTTGCAGGACCACTT
CTGCGCTCGGCCCTTCCGGCTGGCTGGTTTATTGCTGATAAATCTGGAGCCGGTGAGCGTGGGTCTCGCG
GTATCATTGCAGCACTGGGGCCAGATGGTAAGCCCTCCCGTATCGTAGTTATCTACACGACGGGGAGTCA
GGCAACTATGGATGAACGAAATAGACAGATCGCTGAGATAGGTGCCTCACTGATTAAGCATTGGTAACTG
TCAGACCAAGTTTACTCATATATACTTTAGATTGATTTAAAACTTCATTTTTAATTTAAAAGGATCTAGG
TGAAGATCCTTTTTGATAATCTCATGACCAAAATCCCTTAACGTGAGTTTTCGTTCCACTGAGCGTCAGA
CCCCGTAGAAAAGATCAAAGGATCTTCTTGAGATCCTTTTTTTCTGCGCGTAATCTGCTGCTTGCAAACA
AAAAAACCACCGCTACCAGCGGTGGTTTGTTTGCCGGATCAAGAGCTACCAACTCTTTTTCCGAAGGTAA
CTGGCTTCAGCAGAGCGCAGATACCAAATACTGTTCTTCTAGTGTAGCCGTAGTTAGGCCACCACTTCAA
GAACTCTGTAGCACCGCCTACATACCTCGCTCTGCTAATCCTGTTACCAGTGGCTGCTGCCAGTGGCGAT
AAGTCGTGTCTTACCGGGTTGGACTCAAGACGATAGTTACCGGATAAGGCGCAGCGGTCGGGCTGAACGG
GGGGTTCGTGCACACAGCCCAGCTTGGAGCGAACGACCTACACCGAACTGAGATACCTACAGCGTGAGCT
ATGAGAAAGCGCCACGCTTCCCGAAGGGAGAAAGGCGGACAGGTATCCGGTAAGCGGCAGGGTCGGAACA
GGAGAGCGCACGAGGGAGCTTCCAGGGGGAAACGCCTGGTATCTTTATAGTCCTGTCGGGTTTCGCCACC
TCTGACTTGAGCGTCGATTTTTGTGATGCTCGTCAGGGGGGCGGAGCCTATGGAAAAACGCCAGCAACGC
GGCCTTTTTACGGTTCCTGGCCTTTTGCTGGCCTTTTGCTCACATGTTCTTTCCTGCGTTATCCCCTGAT
TCTGTGGATAACCGTATTACCGCCTTTGAGTGAGCTGATACCGCTCGCCGCAGCCGAACGACCGAGCGCA
GCGAGTCAGTGAGCGAGGAAGCGGAAGAGCGCCCAATACGCAAACCGCCTCTCCCCGCGCGTTGGCCGAT
TCATTAATGCAGCTGGCACGACAGGTTTCCCGACTGGAAAGCGGGCAGTGAGCGCAACGCAATTAATGTG
AGTTAGCTCACTCATTAGGCACCCCAGGCTTTACACTTTATGCTTCCGGCTCGTATGTTGTGTGGAATTG
TGAGCGGATAACAATTTCACACAGGAAACAGCTATGACCATGATTACGCCAAGCGCGCAATTAACCCTCA
CTAAAGGGAACAAAAGCTGGAGCTGCAAGCTTAATGTAGTCTTATGCAATACTCTTGTAGTCTTGCAACA
TGGTAACGATGAGTTAGCAACATGCCTTACAAGGAGAGAAAAAGCACCGTGCATGCCGATTGGTGGAAGT
AAGGTGGTACGATCGTGCCTTATTAGGAAGGCAACAGACGGGTCTGACATGGATTGGACGAACCACTGAA
TTGCCGCATTGCAGAGATATTGTATTTAAGTGCCTAGCTCGATACATAAACGGGTCTCTCTGGTTAGACC
AGATCTGAGCCTGGGAGCTCTCTGGCTAACTAGGGAACCCACTGCTTAAGCCTCAATAAAGCTTGCCTTG
AGTGCTTCAAGTAGTGTGTGCCCGTCTGTTGTGTGACTCTGGTAACTAGAGATCCCTCAGACCCTTTTAG
TCAGTGTGGAAAATCTCTAGCAGTGGCGCCCGAACAGGGACTTGAAAGCGAAAGGGAAACCAGAGGAGCT
CTCTCGACGCAGGACTCGGCTTGCTGAAGCGCGCACGGCAAGAGGCGAGGGGCGGCGACTGGTGAGTACG
CCAAAAATTTTGACTAGCGGAGGCTAGAAGGAGAGAGATGGGTGCGAGAGCGTCAGTATTAAGCGGGGGA
GAATTAGATCGCGATGGGAAAAAATTCGGTTAAGGCCAGGGGGAAAGAAAAAATATAAATTAAAACATAT
AGTATGGGCAAGCAGGGAGCTAGAACGATTCGCAGTTAATCCTGGCCTGTTAGAAACATCAGAAGGCTGT
AGACAAATACTGGGACAGCTACAACCATCCCTTCAGACAGGATCAGAAGAACTTAGATCATTATATAATA
CAGTAGCAACCCTCTATTGTGTGCATCAAAGGATAGAGATAAAAGACACCAAGGAAGCTTTAGACAAGAT
AGAGGAAGAGCAAAACAAAAGTAAGACCACCGCACAGCAAGCGGCCGCTGATCTTCAGACCTGGAGGAGG
AGATATGAGGGACAATTGGAGAAGTGAATTATATAAATATAAAGTAGTAAAAATTGAACCATTAGGAGTA
GCACCCACCAAGGCAAAGAGAAGAGTGGTGCAGAGAGAAAAAAGAGCAGTGGGAATAGGAGCTTTGTTCC
TTGGGTTCTTGGGAGCAGCAGGAAGCACTATGGGCGCAGCGTCAATGACGCTGACGGTACAGGCCAGACA
ATTATTGTCTGGTATAGTGCAGCAGCAGAACAATTTGCTGAGGGCTATTGAGGCGCAACAGCATCTGTTG
CAACTCACAGTCTGGGGCATCAAGCAGCTCCAGGCAAGAATCCTGGCTGTGGAAAGATACCTAAAGGATC
AACAGCTCCTGGGGATTTGGGGTTGCTCTGGAAAACTCATTTGCACCACTGCTGTGCCTTGGAATGCTAG
TTGGAGTAATAAATCTCTGGAACAGATTTGGAATCACACGACCTGGATGGAGTGGGACAGAGAAATTAAC
AATTACACAAGCTTAATACACTCCTTAATTGAAGAATCGCAAAACCAGCAAGAAAAGAATGAACAAGAAT
TATTGGAATTAGATAAATGGGCAAGTTTGTGGAATTGGTTTAACATAACAAATTGGCTGTGGTATATAAA
ATTATTCATAATGATAGTAGGAGGCTTGGTAGGTTTAAGAATAGTTTTTGCTGTACTTTCTATAGTGAAT
AGAGTTAGGCAGGGATATTCACCATTATCGTTTCAGACCCACCTCCCAACCCCGAGGGGACCCATGCATT
GCATCTCAATTAGTCAGCAACCAGGTGTGGAAAGTCCCCAGGCTCCCCAGCAGGCAGAAGTATGCAAAGC
ATGCGTCTCAATTAGTCAGCAACCATAGTCCCGCCCCTAACTCCGCCCATCCCGCCCCTAACTCCGCCCA
GTTCCGCCCATTCTCCGCCCCATGGCTGACTAATTTTTTTTATTTATGCAGAGGCCGAGGCCGCCTCGGC
CTCTGAGCTATTCCAGAAGTAGTGAGGAGGCTTTTTTGGAGGCCTAGGCTTTTGCAAAAAGCTTTCTAGA
GGTACCACCGGAGCTTACCATGACCGAGTACAAGCCCACGGTGCGCCTCGCCACCCGCGACGACGTCCCC
AGGGCCGTACGCACCCTCGCCGCCGCGTTCGCCGACTACCCCGCCACGCGCCACACCGTCGATCCGGACC
GCCACATCGAGCGGGTCACCGAGCTGCAAGAACTCTTCCTCACGCGCGTCGGGCTCGACATCGGCAAGGT
GTGGGTCGCGGACGACGGCGCCGCCGTGGCGGTCTGGACCACGCCGGAGAGCGTCGAAGCGGGGGCGGTG
TTCGCCGAGATCGGCCCGCGCATGGCCGAGTTGAGCGGTTCCCGGCTGGCCGCGCAGCAACAGATGGAAG
GCCTCCTGGCGCCGCACCGGCCCAAGGAGCCCGCGTGGTTCCTGGCCACCGTCGGCGTCTCGCCCGACCA
CCAGGGCAAGGGTCTGGGCAGCGCCGTCGTGCTCCCCGGAGTGGAGGCGGCCGAGCGCGCCGGGGTGCCC
GCCTTCCTGGAGACCTCCGCGCCCCGCAACCTCCCCTTCTACGAGCGGCTCGGCTTCACCGTCACCGCCG
ACGTCGAGGTGCCCGAAGGACCGCGCACCTGGTGCATGACCCGCAAGCCCGGTGCCAGTTAACGAATTCT
AGATCTTGAGACAAATGGCAGTATTCATCCACAATTTTAAAAGAAAAGGGGGGATTGGGGGGTACAGTGC
AGGGGAAAGAATAGTAGACATAATAGCAACAGACATACAAACTAAAGAATTACAAAAACAAATTACAAAA
ATTCAAAATTTTCGGGTTTATTACAGGGACAGCAGAGATCCACTTTGGCGCCGGCTCGAGGCCTGCAGGT
GCAAAGATGGATAAAGTTTTAAACAGAGAGGAATCTTTGCAGCTAATGGACCTTCTAGGTCTTGAAAGGA
GTGGGAATT
Features (pLannotate 1.2.2; 31 found; start..end, strand, type, name):
      1..1179    +  promoter       EF-1α promoter: strong constitutive promoter for human elongation factor EF-1α
   1196..4348    +  CDS            MECOM (fragment): MECOM_HUMAN - Also known as EVI1 From Homo sapiens (Human).
   4364..4417    +  promoter       U6 promoter (fragment): RNA polymerase III promoter for human U6 snRNA
   4459..5047    +  misc_feature   WPRE: woodchuck hepatitis virus posttranscriptional regulatory element
   5098..5117    +  misc_feature   cPPT/CTS (fragment): central polypurine tract and central termination sequence of HIV-1
   5119..5352    +  LTR            3' LTR (ΔU3): self-inactivating 3' long terminal repeat (LTR) from HIV-1
   5430..5551    +  polyA_signal   SV40 poly(A) signal: SV40 polyadenylation signal
   5591..5726    +  rep_origin     SV40 ori: SV40 origin of replication
   5747..5765    -  promoter       T7 promoter: promoter for bacteriophage T7 RNA polymerase
   5773..5928    +  CDS            lacZα (fragment): LacZα fragment of β-galactosidase; lacZ fragment
   5933..6361    +  rep_origin     f1 ori (sequence partly withheld): f1 bacteriophage origin of replication; arrow indicates direction of (+) strand synthesis
   6414..6518    +  promoter       AmpR promoter: bla
   6519..7379    +  CDS            AmpR: β-lactamase; bla; confers resistance to ampicillin, carbenicillin, and related antibiotics
   7550..8138    +  rep_origin     ori: high-copy-number ColE1/pMB1/pBR322/pUC origin of replication
   8321..8413    +  CDS            lacI (fragment): lac repressor; lacI; The lac repressor binds to the lac operator to inhibit transcription in E. coli. This inhibition can be relieved by adding lactose or isopropyl-β-D-thiogalactopyranoside (IPTG).
   8426..8447    +  protein_bind   CAP binding site: CAP binding activates transcription in the presence of cAMP. E. coli catabolite activator protein
   8462..8492    +  promoter       lac promoter: promoter for the E. coli lac operon
   8496..8518    +  protein_bind   lac operator (fragment): The lac repressor binds to the lac operator to inhibit transcription in E. coli. This inhibition can be relieved by adding lactose or isopropyl-β-D-thiogalactopyranoside (IPTG). lac repressor encoded by lacI
   8561..8579    +  promoter       T3 promoter: promoter for bacteriophage T3 RNA polymerase
   8607..8833    +  promoter       RSV promoter: Rous sarcoma virus enhancer/promoter
   8834..9014    +  LTR            5' LTR (truncated): truncated 5' long terminal repeat (LTR) from HIV-1
   9061..9186    +  misc_feature   HIV-1 Ψ: packaging signal of human immunodeficiency virus type 1
   9170..9533    +  CDS            HIV-1 gag (fragment): gag protein from human immunodeficiency virus 1; gag
   9679..9912    +  misc_feature   RRE: The Rev response element (RRE) of HIV-1 allows for Rev-dependent mRNA export from the nucleus to the cytoplasm.
  10289..10315   +  CDS            Rev (fragment): human immunodeficiency virus 1 (HIV-1) Rev protein; rev; enhances nuclear export of unspliced and incompletely spliced viral mRNAs
  10322..10345   +  promoter       SV40 promoter (fragment): SV40 early promoter
  10346..10417   +  promoter       SV40 promoter (fragment): SV40 enhancer and early promoter
  10441..10576   +  rep_origin     SV40 ori: SV40 origin of replication
  10622..11218   +  CDS            PuroR (fragment): puromycin N-acetyltransferase; pac from Streptomyces; confers resistance to puromycin
  11267..11384   +  misc_feature   cPPT/CTS: central polypurine tract and central termination sequence of HIV-1
  11449..11515   +  CDS            small t antigen (fragment): SV40 (simian virus 40) small t antigen
