[The description below was written by a language model from this plasmid's Addgene catalogue record and pLannotate feature annotations shown in this document.]
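Description:
TFORF0337 is a lentiviral mammalian expression plasmid built on the pLX_TRC317 backbone and carrying the human transcription factor MECOM (also known as EVI1 or PRDM3) as its open reading frame. It belongs to a barcoded transcription factor ORF collection in which each clone has a unique 24-bp barcode, so that the factor a cell received can be identified by sequencing in pooled overexpression screens such as directed differentiation experiments. The plasmid is maintained in E. coli through a high-copy ColE1/pUC-type origin with ampicillin selection from the bla gene. An f1 origin and remnants of lac and T7/T3 cloning sequences are also present in the bacterial portion. The record notes that the clone may be prone to recombination.

The annotated 11.5 kb sequence shows a third-generation, self-inactivating layout. An RSV promoter drives a truncated HIV-1 5' LTR, followed by the Ψ packaging signal, a partial gag fragment and the RRE for Rev-dependent export of the genomic RNA. Inside the provirus, an SV40 early promoter expresses puromycin N-acetyltransferase for selection of transduced cells. The cPPT/CTS aids nuclear import, and the EF-1α promoter drives constitutive expression of the MECOM coding sequence. A WPRE downstream of the ORF enhances transcript stability and expression, and the ΔU3 3' LTR inactivates the viral promoter after integration; an SV40 polyadenylation signal lies beyond it. The barcode is not annotated as a feature, although a short U6-derived fragment sits between the ORF and the WPRE. The ORF was produced by gene synthesis and corresponds to several listed MECOM transcript isoforms.
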