Addgene plasmid #143395: TFORF0337
Purpose: Lentiviral vector for overexpressing transcription factor ORFs with unique 24-bp barcodes. Barcodes facilitate identification of transcription factors in pooled screens.
Depositing lab: Feng Zhang. Depositing organization: Broad Institute. Publication: A transcription factor atlas of directed differentiation. Joung J, Ma S, Tay T, Geiger-Schuller KR, Kirchgatterer PC, Verdine VK, Guo B, Arias-Garcia MA, Allen WE, Singh A, Kuksenko O, Abudayyeh OO, Gootenberg JS, Fu Z, Macrae RK, Buenrostro JD, Regev A, Zhang F. Cell. 2023 Jan 5;186(1):209-229.e26. doi: 10.1016/j.cell.2022.11.026. PubMed 36608654.
Backbone
  Vector backbone: pLX_TRC317
  Backbone manufacturer: Broad Institute Genetic Perturbation Platform
  Backbone size w/o insert (bp): 8264
  Vector type: Mammalian Expression, Lentiviral
  Selectable markers: Puromycin
Growth in bacteria
  Bacterial resistance: Ampicillin, 100 μg/mL
  Growth temperature: 37°C
  Growth strain: NEB Stable
  Copy number: High Copy
Gene/Insert
  Gene/Insert name: MECOM
  Species: H. sapiens (human)
  Insert size (bp): 3257
  Entrez Gene: MECOM (a.k.a. AML1-EVI-1, EVI1, KMT8E, MDS1, MDS1-EVI1, PRDM3, RUSAT2)
  Promoter: EF1a
  Cloning method: Unknown
  Sequencing primers: 5′ GGGTGGAGACTGAAGTTAGGCCAG; 3′ CACATAGCGTAAAAGGAGCAACATAG
Terms and licenses: Academic/Nonprofit Terms; Industry Terms: Not Available to Industry
Depositor comments: NM_001205194,NM_005241,NM_001105078,XM_005247223,ENST00000628990,ENST00000468789 . The transcription factor ORF portion of this plasmid was synthesized by Genewiz. Please test multiple small colonies in case of plasmid recombination. To make this collection available in a timely manner, a portion of this collection was not fully sequenced by Addgene. If an Addgene verified full plasmid sequence is not available, please contact us prior to placing an order to request the full sequence.
How to cite: TFORF0337 was a gift from Feng Zhang (Addgene plasmid # 143395 ; http://n2t.net/addgene:143395 ; RRID:Addgene_143395)
