>Addgene plasmid #143395 | TFORF0337 | depositor partial sequence | sequence record 282323 | Insert
ACCGCCACCATGAAGAGCGAAGACTATCCCCATGAAACTATGGCGCCGGATATCCACGAAGAACGGCAAT
ATCGCTGCGAAGACTGTGACCAGCTCTTTGAATCTAAGGCTGAACTAGCAGATCACCAAAAGTTTCCATG
CAGTACTCCTCACTCAGCATTTTCAATGGTTGAAGAGGACTTTCAGCAAAAACTCGAAAGCGAGAATGAT
CTCCAAGAGATACACACGATCCAGGAGTGTAAGGAATGTGACCAAGTTTTTCCTGATTTGCAAAGCCTGG
AGAAACACATGCTGTCACATACTGAAGAGAGGGAATACAAGTGTGATCAGTGTCCCAAGGCATTTAACTG
GAAGTCCAATTTAATTCGCCACCAGATGTCACATGACAGTGGAAAGCACTATGAATGTGAAAACTGTGCC
AAGGTTTTCACGGACCCTAGCAACCTTCAGCGGCACATTCGCTCTCAGCATGTCGGTGCCCGGGCCCATG
CATGCCCGGAGTGTGGCAAAACGTTTGCCACTTCGTCGGGCCTCAAACAACACAAGCACATCCACAGCAG
TGTGAAGCCCTTTATCTGTGAGGTCTGCCATAAATCCTATACTCAGTTTTCAAACCTTTGCCGTCATAAG
CGCATGCATGCTGATTGCAGAACCCAAATCAAGTGCAAAGACTGTGGACAAATGTTCAGCACTACGTCTT
CCTTAAATAAACACAGGAGGTTTTGTGAGGGCAAGAACCATTTTGCGGCAGGTGGATTTTTTGGCCAAGG
CATTTCACTTCCTGGAACCCCAGCTATGGATAAAACGTCCATGGTTAATATGAGTCATGCCAACCCGGGC
CTTGCTGACTATTTTGGCGCCAATAGGCATCCTGCTGGTCTTACCTTTCCAACAGCTCCTGGATTTTCTT
TTAGCTTCCCTGGTCTGTTTCCTTCCGGCTTGTACCACAGGCCTCCTTTGATACCTGCTAGTTCTCCTGT
TAAAGGACTATCAAGTACTGAACAGACAAACAAAAGTCAAAGTCCCCTCATGACACATCCTCAGATACTG
CCAGCTACACAGGATATTTTGAAGGCACTATCTAAACACCCATCTGTAGGGGACAATAAGCCAGTGGAGC
TCCAGCCCGAGAGGTCCTCTGAAGAGAGGCCCTTTGAGAAAATCAGTGACCAGTCAGAGAGTAGTGACCT
TGATGATGTCAGTACACCAAGTGGCAGTGACCTGGAAACAACCTCGGGCTCTGATCTGGAAAGTGACATT
GAAAGTGATAAAGAGAAATTTAAAGAAAATGGTAAAATGTTCAAAGACAAAGTAAGCCCTCTTCAGAATC
TGGCTTCAATAAATAATAAGAAAGAATACAGCAATCATTCCATTTTCTCACCATCTTTAGAGGAGCAGAC
TGCGGTGTCAGGAGCTGTGAATGATTCTATAAAGGCTATTGCTTCTATTGCTGAAAAATACTTTGGTTCA
ACAGGACTGGTGGGGCTGCAAGACAAAAAAGTTGGAGCTTTACCTTACCCTTCCATGTTTCCCCTCCCAT
TTTTTCCAGCATTCTCTCAATCAATGTACCCATTTCCTGATAGAGACTTGAGATCGTTACCTTTGAAAAT
GGAACCCCAATCACCAGGTGAAGTAAAGAAACTGCAGAAGGGCAGCTCTGAGTCCCCCTTTGATCTCACC
ACTAAGCGAAAGGATGAGAAGCCCTTGACTCCAGTCCCCTCCAAGCCTCCAGTGACACCTGCCACAAGCC
AAGACCAGCCCCTGGATCTAAGTATGGGCAGTAGGAGTAGAGCCAGTGGGACAAAGCTGACTGAGCCTCG
AAAAAACCACGTGTTTGGGGGAAAAAAAGGAAGCAACGTCGAATCAAGACCTGCTTCAGATGGTTCCTTG
CAGCATGCAAGACCCACTCCTTTCTTTATGGACCCTATTTACAGAGTAGAGAAAAGAAAACTAACTGACC
CACTTGAAGCTTTAAAAGAGAAATACTTGAGGCCTTCTCCAGGATTCTTGTTTCACCCACAATTCCAACT
GCCTGATCAGAGAACTTGGATGTCAGCTATTGAAAACATGGCAGAAAAGCTAGAGAGCTTCAGTGCCCTG
AAACCTGAGGCCAGTGAGCTCTTACAGTCAGTGCCCTCTATGTTCAACTTCAGGGCGCCTCCCAATGCCC
TGCCAGAGAACCTTCTGCGGAAGGGAAAGGAGCGCTATACCTGCAGATACTGTGGCAAGATTTTTCCAAG
GTCTGCAAACCTAACACGGCACTTGAGAACCCACACAGGAGAGCAGCCTTACAGATGCAAATACTGTGAC
AGATCATTTAGCATATCTTCTAACTTGCAAAGGCATGTTCGCAACATCCACAATAAAGAGAAGCCATTTA
AGTGTCACTTATGTGATAGGTGTTTTGGTCAACAAACCAATTTAGACAGACACCTAAAGAAACATGAGAA
TGGGAACATGTCCGGTACAGCAACATCGTCGCCTCATTCTGAACTGGAAAGTACAGGTGCGATTCTGGAT
GACAAAGAAGATGCTTACTTCACAGAAATTCGAAATTTCATTGGGAACAGCAACCATGGCAGCCAATCTC
CCAGGAATGTGGAGGAGAGAATGAATGGCAGTCATTTTAAAGATGAAAAGGCTTTGGTGACCAGTCAAAA
TTCAGACTTGCTGGATGATGAAGAAGTTGAAGATGAGGTGTTGTTAGATGAGGAGGATGAAGACAATGAT
ATTACTGGAAAAACAGGAAAGGAACCAGTGACAAGTAATTTACATGAAGGAAACCCTGAGGATGACTATG
AAGAAACCAGTGCCCTGGAGATGAGTTGCAAGACATCCCCAGTGAGGTATAAAGAGGAAGAATATAAAAG
TGGACTTTCTGCTCTAGATCATATAAGGCACTTCACAGATAGCCTCAAAATGAGGAAAATGGAAGATAAT
CAATATTCTGAAGCTGAGCTGTCTTCTTTTAGTACTTCCCATGTGCCAGAGGAACTTAAGCAGCCGTTAC
ACAGAAAGTCCAAATCGCAGGCATATGCTATGATGCTGTCACTGTCTGACAAGGAGTCCCTCCATTCTAC
ATCCCACAGTTCTTCCAACGTGTGGCACAGTATGGCCAGGGCTGCGGCGGAATCCAGTGCTATCCAGTCC
ATAAGCCACGTATAGTAATGAACTAGTCCGTAACTTGAAAGTATTTCGATTTCTTGGCTTTATATATCTT
GTGGAAAGGACGATAATACCCATGCGGTACACCCTGC
