>Addgene plasmid #143395 | TFORF0337 | depositor partial sequence | sequence record 282324 | Barcode
TAATACCCATGCGGTACACCCTGC
